Addgene plasmid #25554: Pv-FDPS
Purpose: Bacterial expression for structure determination; may not be full ORF
Depositing lab: Cheryl Arrowsmith. Depositing organization: University of Toronto.
Backbone
  Vector backbone: p15TV-L
  Backbone manufacturer: SGC
  Backbone size w/o insert (bp): 7746
  Vector type: Bacterial Expression
Growth in bacteria
  Bacterial resistance: Ampicillin, 100 μg/mL
  Growth temperature: 37°C
  Growth strain: DH5alpha
  Copy number: Low Copy
Gene/Insert
  Gene/Insert name: Pv-FDPS (alt names: PDB: 2IHI, 3CC9, 3EZ3; farnesyl pyrophosphate synthase; FPPS)
  Species: Plasmodium vivax
  Insert size (bp): 1140
  GenBank ID: Pv092040
  Tag / fusion protein: His (N terminal on insert)
  Cloning method: Restriction Enzyme
  Sequencing primers: 5′ T7; 3′ T7-term
Terms and licenses: Academic/Nonprofit Terms; Industry Terms: Not Available to Industry
How to cite: Pv-FDPS was a gift from Cheryl Arrowsmith (Addgene plasmid # 25554 ; http://n2t.net/addgene:25554 ; RRID:Addgene_25554)
