[The description below was written by a language model from this plasmid's Addgene catalogue record.]
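Description:
Pv-FDPS is a bacterial expression plasmid built on the p15TV-L backbone from the SGC, a vector of about 7.7 kb before insertion. It carries a roughly 1.1 kb insert encoding farnesyl pyrophosphate synthase (FPPS, also called FDPS) from the malaria parasite Plasmodium vivax. The plasmid is selected with ampicillin and is recorded as low copy. The record does not name the origin of replication, and no feature table is available to confirm individual backbone elements.

The insert is fused to an N-terminal His tag, which allows the recombinant protein to be purified by immobilised metal affinity chromatography. The promoter is not stated explicitly, but the listed sequencing primers (T7 at the 5′ end and T7 terminator at the 3′ end) indicate that the coding sequence sits between T7 promoter and terminator regions. That arrangement is typical of vectors expressed in E. coli strains supplying T7 RNA polymerase. The insert was introduced by restriction enzyme cloning.

The stated purpose is protein production for structure determination, and the record associates the construct with several deposited crystal structures of the enzyme. It also cautions that the insert may not be the full open reading frame, which is common for structural genomics constructs whose boundaries are trimmed to improve expression or crystallisation. Anyone needing the complete native protein should check the construct boundaries against the reference gene. FPPS is a key enzyme of isoprenoid biosynthesis, so the purified protein would also suit biochemical or inhibitor-binding studies, although the record itself lists only structural work.
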