>Addgene plasmid #25554 | Pv-FDPS | depositor partial sequence | sequence record 11958 | Author sequence
ATGAAGGAGACAAACTCGGAGGAGGCAGATAGCGGCTTGGCCTTCTTTAGAAATATGTACGACAAATATA
GAGACGCATTTCTGAGCCACCTGAACGAGTATTCACTGGAAGAGGAAATAAAGGAGCACATATCGAAATA
CTACAAGCTACTGTTTGATTATAACTGCTTGGGGGGGAAGAATAACAGAGGAATCCTGGTCATCCTCATT
TACGAATATGTAAAGAATAGAGACATCAACAGCAGCGAGTGGGAGAAGGCAGCCTGTTTGGCGTGGTGCA
TAGAAATCCTGCAGGCCGCCTTCCTAGTGGCGGACGATATCATGGACAAGGGAGAGACGAGAAGGAACAA
ATACTGCTGGTACCTCTTGAAAGACGTGGAGACGAAGAACGCCGTGAACGACGTGCTGCTGCTGTATAAC
TCGATTTACAAGCTGATCGAAATATACCTGCGGAACGAGAGCTGCTACGTGGACGTGATCGCCACCTTCA
GGGACGCCACCCTAAAGACGATCATCGGGCAGCACCTGGACACGAACATCTTCTCGGACAAGTACTCAGA
CGCCCACCGAGAAATTGACGTTAACAATATAAACGTGCCGGAGCAGCCAGTCATTAACATTAACATGATC
AATTTTGGCGTTTACAAAAATATTGTAATTCACAAGACGGCCTATTACTCCTTCTTTCTGCCCATTGTGT
GTGGTGCGTTCGATGGGGGGTTTCCCCTCACAATGGAAGTACCTCCATATATCTGTACCGTTAACTCATT
TGAAGAGAGGACCCTGAGGAGGAGAACTCACCCCATCCATGACGACTATTTGGACATCTTCGGGGACAGC
ACGAAAACGGGGAAGGTGGGCTCGGACATTCAGAACAACAAGTTGACGTGGCCCCTGATAAAGACCTTCG
AGCTGTGCTCCGAGCCGGACAAAATAAAAATAGTAAAAAATTACGGCAAGAATAACTTGGCCTGCGTGAA
GGTCATCGACAGCCTTTATGAGCAGTACAAAATTAGGAAGCACTACGAGAGTTACGAAAAGGCTCAGAAG
GCAAAAATTCTGAGTGCCATAAACGAGTTGCACCACGAAGGCATAGAATACGTACTGAAGTACCTGTTGG
AAATTTTATTCACTGGTGTG
