>Addgene plasmid #25554 | Pv-FDPS | addgene partial sequence | sequence record 31537 | 25554 with LacI-R
TTGACTCTCTTCCGGGCGCTATCATGCCATACCGCGAAAGGTTTTGCGCCATTCGATGGTGTCCGGGATC
TCGACGCTCTCCCTTATGCGACTCCTGCATTAGGAAGCAGCCCAGTAGTAGGTTGAGGCCGTTGAGCACC
GCCGCCGCAAGGAATGGTGCATGCAAGGAGATGGCGCCCAACAGTCCCCCGGCCACGGGGCCTGCCACCA
TACCCACGCCGAAACAAGCGCTCATGAGCCCGAAGTGGCGAGCCCGATCTTCCCCATCGGTGATGTCGGC
GATATAGGCGCCAGCAACCGCACCTGTGGCGCCGGTGATGCCGGCCACGATGCGTCCGGCGTAGAGGATC
GAGATCTCGATCCCGCGAAATTAATACGACTCACTATAGGGGAATTGTGAGCGGATAACAATTCCCCTCT
AGAAATAATTTTGTTTAACTTTAAGAAGGAGATATACCATGGGCAGCAGCCATCATCATCATCATCACAG
CAGCGGCAGAGAAAACTTGTATTTCCAGGGCATGAAGGAGACAAACTCGGAGGAGGCAGATAGCGGCTTG
GCCTTCTTTAGAAATATGTACGACAAATATAGAGACGCATTTCTGAGCCACCTGAACGAGTATTCACTGG
AAGAGGAAATAAAGGAGCACATATCGAAATACTACAAGCTACTGTTTGATTATAACTGCTTGGGGGGGAA
AAATAACAGAGGAATCCTGGTCATCCTCATTTACGAATATGTAAAGAATAGAGACATCAACAGCAGCGAG
TGGGAGAAGGCAGCCTGTTTGGCGTGGTGCATAGAAATCCTGCAGGCCGCCTTCCTAGTGGCGGACGATA
TCATGGAC
